>Addgene plasmid #122508 | pCR2.1 Clover-LMNA Donor | addgene full sequence | sequence record 240498 | Addgene NGS Result
CCCGCGCCCTTTCCGGGACCCCTGCCCCGCGGGCAGCGCTGCCAACCTGCCGGCCATGGAGGTGAGCAAG
GGCGAGGAGCTGTTCACCGGGGTGGTGCCCATCCTGGTCGAGCTGGACGGCGACGTAAACGGCCACAAGT
TCAGCGTCCGCGGCGAGGGCGAGGGCGATGCCACCAACGGCAAGCTGACCCTGAAGTTCATCTGCACCAC
CGGCAAGCTGCCCGTGCCCTGGCCCACCCTCGTGACCACCTTCGGCTACGGCGTGGCCTGCTTCAGCCGC
TACCCCGACCACATGAAGCAGCACGACTTCTTCAAGTCCGCCATGCCCGAAGGCTACGTCCAGGAGCGCA
CCATCTCTTTCAAGGACGACGGTACCTACAAGACCCGCGCCGAGGTGAAGTTCGAGGGCGACACCCTGGT
GAACCGCATCGAGCTGAAGGGCATCGACTTCAAGGAGGACGGCAACATCCTGGGGCACAAGCTGGAGTAC
AACTTCAACAGCCACAACGTCTATATCACGGCCGACAAGCAGAAGAACGGCATCAAGGCTAACTTCAAGA
TCCGCCACAACGTTGAGGACGGCAGCGTGCAGCTCGCCGACCACTACCAGCAGAACACCCCCATCGGCGA
CGGCCCCGTGCTGCTGCCCGACAACCACTACCTGAGCCATCAGTCCGCCCTGAGCAAAGACCCCAACGAG
AAGCGCGATCACATGGTCCTGCTGGAGTTCGTGACCGCCGCCGGGATTACACATGGCATGGACGAGCTGT
ACAAGACCCCGTCCCAGCGGCGCGCCACCCGCAGCGGGGCGCAGGCCAGCTCCACTCCGCTGTCGCCCAC
CCGCATCACCCGGCTGCAGGAGAAGGAGGACCTGCAGGAGCTCAATGATCGCTTGGCGGTCTACATCGAC
CGTGTGCGCTCGCTGGAAACGGAGAACGCAGGGCTGCGCCTTCGCATCACCGAGTCTGAAGAGGTGGTCA
GCCGCGAGGTGTCCGGCATCAAGGCCGCCTACGAGGCCGAGCTCGGGGATGCCCGCAAGACCCTTGACTC
AGTAGCCAAGGAGCGCGCCCGCCTGCAGCTGGAGCTGAGCAAAGTGCGTGAGGAGTTTAAGGAGCTGAAA
GCGCGGTGAGTTCGCCCAGGTGGCTGCGTGCCTGGCGGGGAGTGGAGAGGGCGGCGGGCCGGCGCCCCTG
GCCGGCCGCAGGAAGGGAGTGAGAGGGCCTGGAGGCCGATAACTTTGCCATAGTCTCCTCCCTCCCCGGA
ACTGCCCCCAGCGGGTGACTGGCAGTGTCAAGGGGAATTGTCAAGACAGGACAGAGAGGGAAGTGGTGGT
CTCTGGGAGAGGGTCGGGGAGGATATAAGGAATGGTGGGGGTATCAGGGACAAGTTGGGGCTGGGGCCGG
CCTGAATTCGGTCAGATTGGGATTTGCCAACTATTTGGAAAGGGCGAATTCTGCAGATATCCATCACACT
GGCGGCCGCTCGAGCATGCATCTAGAGGGCCCAATTCGCCCTATAGTGAGTCGTATTACAATTCACTGGC
CGTCGTTTTACAACGTCGTGACTGGGAAAACCCTGGCGTTACCCAACTTAATCGCCTTGCAGCACATCCC
CCTTTCGCCAGCTGGCGTAATAGCGAAGAGGCCCGCACCGATCGCCCTTCCCAACAGTTGCGCAGCCTGA
ATGGCGAATGG
[124 nt withheld, positions 1692-1815]
C
[91 nt withheld, positions 1817-1907]
A
[49 nt withheld, positions 1909-1957]
CCTTTGACGTTGGAGTCCACGTTCTTT
[37 nt withheld, positions 1985-2021]
ACCCTATCTCGGTCTATTCTTTTGATTTATAAGGGATTTTGCCGATTTCGGCCTATTGGTTAAAAAATGA
GCTGATTTAACAAAAATTTAACGCGAATTTTAACAAAATTCAGGGCGCAAGGGCTGCTAAAGGAAGCGGA
ACACGTAGAAAGCCAGTCCGCAGAAACGGTGCTGACCCCGGATGAATGTCAGCTACTGGGCTATCTGGAC
AAGGGAAAACGCAAGCGCAAAGAGAAAGCAGGTAGCTTGCAGTGGGCTTACATGGCGATAGCTAGACTGG
GCGGTTTTATGGACAGCAAGCGAACCGGAATTGCCAGCTGGGGCGCCCTCTGGTAAGGTTGGGAAGCCCT
GCAAAGTAAACTGGATGGCTTTCTTGCCGCCAAGGATCTGATGGCGCAGGGGATCAAGATCTGATCAAGA
GACAGGATGAGGATCGTTTCGCATGATTGAACAAGATGGATTGCACGCAGGTTCTCCGGCCGCTTGGGTG
GAGAGGCTATTCGGCTATGACTGGGCACAACAGACAATCGGCTGCTCTGATGCCGCCGTGTTCCGGCTGT
CAGCGCAGGGGCGCCCGGTTCTTTTTGTCAAGACCGACCTGTCCGGTGCCCTGAATGAACTGCAGGACGA
GGCAGCGCGGCTATCGTGGCTGGCCACGACGGGCGTTCCTTGCGCAGCTGTGCTCGACGTTGTCACTGAA
GCGGGAAGGGACTGGCTGCTATTGGGCGAAGTGCCGGGGCAGGATCTCCTGTCATCCCACCTTGCTCCTG
CCGAGAAAGTATCCATCATGGCTGATGCAATGCGGCGGCTGCATACGCTTGATCCGGCTACCTGCCCATT
CGACCACCAAGCGAAACATCGCATCGAGCGAGCACGTACTCGGATGGAAGCCGGTCTTGTCGATCAGGAT
GATCTGGACGAAGAGCATCAGGGGCTCGCGCCAGCCGAACTGTTCGCCAGGCTCAAGGCGCGCATGCCCG
ACGGCGAGGATCTCGTCGTGACCCATGGCGATGCCTGCTTGCCGAATATCATGGTGGAAAATGGCCGCTT
TTCTGGATTCATCGACTGTGGCCGGCTGGGTGTGGCGGACCGCTATCAGGACATAGCGTTGGCTACCCGT
GATATTGCTGAAGAGCTTGGCGGCGAATGGGCTGACCGCTTCCTCGTGCTTTACGGTATCGCCGCTCCCG
ATTCGCAGCGCATCGCCTTCTATCGCCTTCTTGACGAGTTCTTCTGAATTGAAAAAGGAAGAGTATGAGT
ATTCAACATTTCCGTGTCGCCCTTATTCCCTTTTTTGCGGCATTTTGCCTTCCTGTTTTTGCTCACCCAG
AAACGCTGGTGAAAGTAAAAGATGCTGAAGATCAGTTGGGTGCACGAGTGGGTTACATCGAACTGGATCT
CAACAGCGGTAAGATCCTTGAGAGTTTTCGCCCCGAAGAACGTTTTCCAATGATGAGCACTTTTAAAGTT
CTGCTATGTGGCGCGGTATTATCCCGTATTGACGCCGGGCAAGAGCAACTCGGTCGCCGCATACACTATT
CTCAGAATGACTTGGTTGAGTACTCACCAGTCACAGAAAAGCATCTTACGGATGGCATGACAGTAAGAGA
ATTATGCAGTGCTGCCATAACCATGAGTGATAACACTGCGGCCAACTTACTTCTGACAACGATCGGAGGA
CCGAAGGAGCTAACCGCTTTTTTGCACAACATGGGGGATCATGTAACTCGCCTTGATCGTTGGGAACCGG
AGCTGAATGAAGCCATACCAAACGACGAGCGTGACACCACGATGCCTGTAGCAATGGCAACAACGTTGCG
CAAACTATTAACTGGCGAACTACTTACTCTAGCTTCCCGGCAACAATTAATAGACTGGATGGAGGCGGAT
AAAGTTGCAGGACCACTTCTGCGCTCGGCCCTTCCGGCTGGCTGGTTTATTGCTGATAAATCTGGAGCCG
GTGAGCGTGGGTCTCGCGGTATCATTGCAGCACTGGGGCCAGATGGTAAGCCCTCCCGTATCGTAGTTAT
CTACACGACGGGGAGTCAGGCAACTATGGATGAACGAAATAGACAGATCGCTGAGATAGGTGCCTCACTG
ATTAAGCATTGGTAACTGTCAGACCAAGTTTACTCATATATACTTTAGATTGATTTAAAACTTCATTTTT
AATTTAAAAGGATCTAGGTGAAGATCCTTTTTGATAATCTCATGACCAAAATCCCTTAACGTGAGTTTTC
GTTCCACTGAGCGTCAGACCCCGTAGAAAAGATCAAAGGATCTTCTTGAGATCCTTTTTTTCTGCGCGTA
ATCTGCTGCTTGCAAACAAAAAAACCACCGCTACCAGCGGTGGTTTGTTTGCCGGATCAAGAGCTACCAA
CTCTTTTTCCGAAGGTAACTGGCTTCAGCAGAGCGCAGATACCAAATACTGTTCTTCTAGTGTAGCCGTA
GTTAGGCCACCACTTCAAGAACTCTGTAGCACCGCCTACATACCTCGCTCTGCTAATCCTGTTACCAGTG
GCTGCTGCCAGTGGCGATAAGTCGTGTCTTACCGGGTTGGACTCAAGACGATAGTTACCGGATAAGGCGC
AGCGGTCGGGCTGAACGGGGGGTTCGTGCACACAGCCCAGCTTGGAGCGAACGACCTACACCGAACTGAG
ATACCTACAGCGTGAGCTATGAGAAAGCGCCACGCTTCCCGAAGGGAGAAAGGCGGACAGGTATCCGGTA
AGCGGCAGGGTCGGAACAGGAGAGCGCACGAGGGAGCTTCCAGGGGGAAACGCCTGGTATCTTTATAGTC
CTGTCGGGTTTCGCCACCTCTGACTTGAGCGTCGATTTTTGTGATGCTCGTCAGGGGGGCGGAGCCTATG
GAAAAACGCCAGCAACGCGGCCTTTTTACGGTTCCTGGCCTTTTGCTGGCCTTTTGCTCACATGTTCTTT
CCTGCGTTATCCCCTGATTCTGTGGATAACCGTATTACCGCCTTTGAGTGAGCTGATACCGCTCGCCGCA
GCCGAACGACCGAGCGCAGCGAGTCAGTGAGCGAGGAAGCGGAAGAGCGCCCAATACGCAAACCGCCTCT
CCCCGCGCGTTGGCCGATTCATTAATGCAGCTGGCACGACAGGTTTCCCGACTGGAAAGCGGGCAGTGAG
CGCAACGCAATTAATGTGAGTTAGCTCACTCATTAGGCACCCCAGGCTTTACACTTTATGCTTCCGGCTC
GTATGTTGTGTGGAATTGTGAGCGGATAACAATTTCACACAGGAAACAGCTATGACCATGATTACGCCAA
GCTTGGTACCGAGCTCGGATCCACTAGTAACGGCCGCCAGTGTGCTGGAATTCGCCCTTGGCAAGCTTGG
AGCCGACAGTGCTGAGCAGGCAGGAGCCAAGAGAGGGGAAGCTTGAGCCTCACGCAGTTAGGGGTGCGCT
GGAGAGGGTGGGGCCCGACTCCGCCACACCCCAACGGTCCTTCCCCCTCCTCACCACTCCCGCCCCCACC
CCCAATGGATCTGGGACTGCCCCTTTAAGAGTAGTGGCCCCTCCTCCCTTCAGAGGAGGACCTATTAGAG
CCTTTGCCCCGGCGTCGGTGACTCAGTGTTCGCGGGAGCGCCGCACCTACACCAGCCAACCCAGATCCCG
AGGTCCGACAGCGCCCGGCCCAGATCCCCACGCCTGCCAGGAGCAAGCCGAGAGCCAGCCGGCCGGCGCA
CTCCGACTCCGAGCAGTCTCTGTCCTTCGACCCGAGC
Features (pLannotate 1.2.2; 14 found; start..end, strand, type, name):
     61..775     +  CDS            Clover (fragment): bright green-yellow fluorescent protein derived from GFP (Lam et al., 2012)
    776..1126    +  CDS            LMNA (fragment): LMNA_HUMAN - Also known as LMN1. Experimental evidence at protein level: Swiss-Prot protein existence level 1. Prelamin-A/C can accelerate smooth muscle cell senescence. It acts to disrupt mitosis and induce DNA damage in vascular smooth muscle cells (VSMCs), leading to mitotic failure, genomic instability, and premature senescence. From Homo sapiens (Human).
   1510..1528    -  promoter       T7 promoter: promoter for bacteriophage T7 RNA polymerase
   1531..1688    +  CDS            lacZα (fragment): LacZα fragment of β-galactosidase; lacZ fragment
   1692..2120    +  rep_origin     f1 ori (sequence partly withheld): f1 bacteriophage origin of replication; arrow indicates direction of (+) strand synthesis
   2133..2432    +  CDS            tnpA (fragment): TN5P_ECOLX - Also known as tnp. Experimental evidence at protein level: Swiss-Prot protein existence level 1. Mediates transposition of transposon Tn5 by a 'cut and paste' mechanism. First, the monomeric transposase binds the 19 bp inverted DNA repeats flanking the transposon. Then, dimerization of the DNA- bound transposase creates a synaptic DNA complex. After nicking of the first DNA strand, excision of the transposon proceeds through a series of intermediates. The transposase then mediates the insertion of the transposon at a new site by strand transfer. The activity of the wild- type tran
   2464..3255    +  CDS            neo: KKA2_KLEPN - Also known as kan, nptII. Experimental evidence at protein level: Swiss-Prot protein existence level 1. Resistance to kanamycin, neomycin, paromomycin, ribostamycin, butirosin and gentamicin B. From Klebsiella pneumoniae.
   3259..3275    +  promoter       AmpR promoter (fragment): bla
   3276..4136    +  CDS            AmpR: β-lactamase; bla; confers resistance to ampicillin, carbenicillin, and related antibiotics
   4307..4895    +  rep_origin     ori: high-copy-number ColE1/pMB1/pBR322/pUC origin of replication
   5078..5170    +  CDS            lacI (fragment): lac repressor; lacI; The lac repressor binds to the lac operator to inhibit transcription in E. coli. This inhibition can be relieved by adding lactose or isopropyl-β-D-thiogalactopyranoside (IPTG).
   5183..5204    +  protein_bind   CAP binding site: CAP binding activates transcription in the presence of cAMP. E. coli catabolite activator protein
   5219..5249    +  promoter       lac promoter: promoter for the E. coli lac operon
   5257..5273    +  protein_bind   lac operator: The lac repressor binds to the lac operator to inhibit transcription in E. coli. This inhibition can be relieved by adding lactose or isopropyl-β-D-thiogalactopyranoside (IPTG). lac repressor encoded by lacI
