[The description below was written by a language model from this plasmid's Addgene catalogue record and pLannotate feature annotations shown in this document.]
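Description:
pCR2.1 Clover-LMNA Donor is a homology-directed repair template plasmid built by TOPO cloning an approximately 1.8 kb human LMNA targeting fragment into the Invitrogen pCR2.1 TOPO backbone, for a catalogued total of about 5.7 kb (the sequenced record is slightly longer at 5,768 nt). It is a bacterial cloning vector with no annotated mammalian promoter or selection cassette. It is propagated in E. coli at high copy from a ColE1/pUC-type origin and carries both β-lactamase (ampicillin) and the Tn5-derived neo/nptII gene (kanamycin), consistent with the note that both resistances are available. Other backbone remnants include an f1 origin, a T7 promoter, and the lac promoter/operator, CAP site and lacZα fragment that flank the TOPO cloning site.

The payload is the coding sequence for Clover, a bright green-yellow GFP derivative, joined directly to the beginning of the LMNA coding sequence, so that Clover sits in frame at the N-terminus of lamin A/C within the first exon. The annotated LMNA fragment downstream of Clover forms at least part of one homology arm. The rest of the insert, including the upstream genomic arm, is not called out in the feature table, presumably because it is non-coding. With no promoter of its own, Clover should be expressed only after correct integration at the endogenous locus, under the native LMNA regulatory elements. According to the record and its associated study title, the donor serves as a knock-in template for CRISPR-based editing. The resulting fluorescent nuclear lamina signal would report homology-directed repair, for example when screening small molecules that enhance genome editing. The nuclease and guide RNA are not part of this construct.
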