Addgene plasmid #122508: pCR2.1 Clover-LMNA Donor
Purpose: Homology repair template for in frame (first exon) clover knock-in of human LMNA gene
Depositing lab: Graham Dellaire. Depositing organization: Dalhousie University. Publication: Nuclear domain 'knock-in' screen for the evaluation and identification of small molecule enhancers of CRISPR-based genome editing. Pinder J, Salsman J, Dellaire G. Nucleic Acids Res. 2015 Oct 30;43(19):9379-92. doi: 10.1093/nar/gkv993. Epub 2015 Oct 1. PubMed 26429972.
Backbone
  Vector backbone: pCR2.1 TOPO
  Backbone manufacturer: Invitrogen
  Backbone size w/o insert (bp): 3900
  Total vector size (bp): 5737
  Vector type: Homology Repair Template Plasmid (Donor Plasmid)
Growth in bacteria
  Bacterial resistance: Ampicillin, 100 μg/mL
  Growth temperature: 37°C
  Growth strain: DH5alpha
  Growth instructions: Kanamycin Resistance as well
  Copy number: High Copy
Gene/Insert
  Gene/Insert name: Homology Repair Template for Human LMNA (N-Terminal Clover Tag)
  Species: H. sapiens (human)
  Insert size (bp): 1837
  Entrez Gene: LMNA (a.k.a. CDCD1, CDDC, CMD1A, CMT2B1, EMD2, FPL, FPLD, FPLD2, HGPS, IDC, LDP1, LFP, LGMD1B, LMN1, LMNC, LMNL1, MADA, PRO1)
  Tag / fusion protein: Clover
  Cloning method: TOPO Cloning
  Sequencing primers: 5′ M13-Reverse; 3′ M13-Fwd
Terms and licenses: Academic/Nonprofit Terms; Industry Terms: Not Available to Industry
How to cite: pCR2.1 Clover-LMNA Donor was a gift from Graham Dellaire (Addgene plasmid # 122508 ; http://n2t.net/addgene:122508 ; RRID:Addgene_122508)
