>Addgene plasmid #122508 | pCR2.1 Clover-LMNA Donor | depositor partial sequence | sequence record 236364 | Human Clover LMNA Donor sequence
GGCAAGCTTGGAGCCGACAGTGCTGAGCAGGCAGGAGCCAAGAGAGGGGAAGCTTGAGCCTCACGCAGTT
AGGGGTGCGCTGGAGAGGGTGGGGCCCGACTCCGCCACACCCCAACGGTCCTTCCCCCTCCTCACCACTC
CCGCCCCCACCCCCAATGGATCTGGGACTGCCCCTTTAAGAGTAGTGGCCCCTCCTCCCTTCAGAGGAGG
ACCTATTAGAGCCTTTGCCCCGGCGTCGGTGACTCAGTGTTCGCGGGAGCGCCGCACCTACACCAGCCAA
CCCAGATCCCGAGGTCCGACAGCGCCCGGCCCAGATCCCCACGCCTGCCAGGAGCAAGCCGAGAGCCAGC
CGGCCGGCGCACTCCGACTCCGAGCAGTCTCTGTCCTTCGACCCGAGCCCCGCGCCCTTTCCGGGACCCC
TGCCCCGCGGGCAGCGCTGCCAACCTGCCGGCCATGGAGGTGAGCAAGGGCGAGGAGCTGTTCACCGGGG
TGGTGCCCATCCTGGTCGAGCTGGACGGCGACGTAAACGGCCACAAGTTCAGCGTCCGCGGCGAGGGCGA
GGGCGATGCCACCAACGGCAAGCTGACCCTGAAGTTCATCTGCACCACCGGCAAGCTGCCCGTGCCCTGG
CCCACCCTCGTGACCACCTTCGGCTACGGCGTGGCCTGCTTCAGCCGCTACCCCGACCACATGAAGCAGC
ACGACTTCTTCAAGTCCGCCATGCCCGAAGGCTACGTCCAGGAGCGCACCATCTCTTTCAAGGACGACGG
TACCTACAAGACCCGCGCCGAGGTGAAGTTCGAGGGCGACACCCTGGTGAACCGCATCGAGCTGAAGGGC
ATCGACTTCAAGGAGGACGGCAACATCCTGGGGCACAAGCTGGAGTACAACTTCAACAGCCACAACGTCT
ATATCACGGCCGACAAGCAGAAGAACGGCATCAAGGCTAACTTCAAGATCCGCCACAACGTTGAGGACGG
CAGCGTGCAGCTCGCCGACCACTACCAGCAGAACACCCCCATCGGCGACGGCCCCGTGCTGCTGCCCGAC
AACCACTACCTGAGCCATCAGTCCGCCCTGAGCAAAGACCCCAACGAGAAGCGCGATCACATGGTCCTGC
TGGAGTTCGTGACCGCCGCCGGGATTACACATGGCATGGACGAGCTGTACAAGACCCCGTCCCAGCGGCG
CGCCACCCGCAGCGGGGCGCAGGCCAGCTCCACTCCGCTGTCGCCCACCCGCATCACCCGGCTGCAGGAG
AAGGAGGACCTGCAGGAGCTCAATGATCGCTTGGCGGTCTACATCGACCGTGTGCGCTCGCTGGAAACGG
AGAACGCAGGGCTGCGCCTTCGCATCACCGAGTCTGAAGAGGTGGTCAGCCGCGAGGTGTCCGGCATCAA
GGCCGCCTACGAGGCCGAGCTCGGGGATGCCCGCAAGACCCTTGACTCAGTAGCCAAGGAGCGCGCCCGC
CTGCAGCTGGAGCTGAGCAAAGTGCGTGAGGAGTTTAAGGAGCTGAAAGCGCGGTGAGTTCGCCCAGGTG
GCTGCGTGCCTGGCGGGGAGTGGAGAGGGCGGCGGGCCGGCGCCCCTGGCCGGCCGCAGGAAGGGAGTGA
GAGGGCCTGGAGGCCGATAACTTTGCCATAGTCTCCTCCCTCCCCGGAACTGCCCCCAGCGGGTGACTGG
CAGTGTCAAGGGGAATTGTCAAGACAGGACAGAGAGGGAAGTGGTGGTCTCTGGGAGAGGGTCGGGGAGG
ATATAAGGAATGGTGGGGGTATCAGGGACAAGTTGGGGCTGGGGCCGGCCTGAATTCGGTCAGATTGGGA
TTTGCCAACTATTTGGA
